Addgene plasmid #238521: pLII-CRISPR for CKA4
Purpose: Plant expression of Cas9 and gRNAs against A. thaliana CK2alpha4
Depositing lab: Michael Hothorn. Depositing organization: University of Geneva.
Backbone
  Vector backbone: pLII beta R 5-6
  Vector type: Plant Expression, CRISPR
Growth in bacteria
  Bacterial resistance: Spectinomycin, 50 μg/mL
  Growth temperature: 37°C
  Growth strain: EPI300
  Copy number: High Copy
Gene/Insert
  Gene/Insert name: AtCK2alpha4
  Species: A. thaliana (mustard weed)
  Entrez Gene: AT2G23070 (a.k.a. F21P24.13, F21P24_13)
  Cloning method: Golden Gate
Terms and licenses: Academic/Nonprofit Terms; Industry Terms: Not Available to Industry
How to cite: pLII-CRISPR for CKA4 was a gift from Michael Hothorn (Addgene plasmid # 238521 ; http://n2t.net/addgene:238521 ; RRID:Addgene_238521)
