[The description below was written by a language model from this plasmid's Addgene catalogue record and pLannotate feature annotations shown in this document.]
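Description:
pLII-CRISPR for CKA4 is a 16.6 kb binary T-DNA vector for plant genome editing, assembled by Golden Gate cloning in the pLII beta R 5-6 backbone and designed to express Cas9 together with guide RNAs targeting the Arabidopsis thaliana casein kinase 2 alpha subunit gene CK2alpha4 (AT2G23070). The backbone carries a high-copy ColE1/pUC-type origin with a bom region for propagation in E. coli. It also carries the pVS1 origin with its RepA replication and StaA stability genes, which normally support maintenance in Agrobacterium. Bacterial selection is by spectinomycin through an aadA (SmR) gene. The adjacent gentamicin-resistance and integron Pc promoter annotations are only short fragments.

Between the nopaline-type right and left T-DNA borders, the payload consists of three parts. The first is a Streptococcus pyogenes Cas9 coding sequence, annotated as contiguous N- and C-terminal portions, fused to a C-terminal nucleoplasmin nuclear localization signal and closed by the Arabidopsis HSP18.2 terminator. The promoter driving Cas9 is not named. The upstream region is matched only to fragments of an Arabidopsis gene (HST), which may reflect genomic promoter sequence overlapping a neighbouring locus. The second part is two S. pyogenes gRNA scaffolds downstream of Cas9, indicating two guide expression units. Their promoters and spacer sequences are not annotated. The third is an oleosin–TagRFP fusion, a seed oil-body marker of the kind used to identify transformed seeds by red fluorescence and later to pick out non-fluorescent, transgene-free segregants. Its promoter is likewise not annotated; a fragment matching Arabidopsis MSR4 lies upstream. No herbicide or antibiotic plant selection marker is annotated. The construct is intended for generating CK2alpha4 loss-of-function mutants in Arabidopsis.
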