Features (pLannotate 1.2.2; 24 found; start..end, strand, type, name):
     53..641     +  rep_origin     ori: high-copy-number ColE1/pMB1/pBR322/pUC origin of replication
    827..967     -  misc_feature   bom: basis of mobility region from pBR322
   1069..1108    -  CDS            rop (fragment): Rop protein, which maintains plasmids at low copy number; rop
   1311..1505    -  rep_origin     pVS1 oriV: origin of replication for the Pseudomonas plasmid pVS1 (Heeb et al., 2000)
   1571..2644    -  CDS            pVS1 RepA: replication protein from the Pseudomonas plasmid pVS1 (Heeb et al., 2000)
   3073..3702    -  CDS            pVS1 StaA: stability protein from the Pseudomonas plasmid pVS1 (Heeb et al., 2000)
   4262..4663    -  CDS            Y4CG_SINFN (fragment): Protein inferred from homology: Swiss-Prot protein existence level 3. From Sinorhizobium fredii (strain NBRC 101917 / NGR234).
   5003..5027    -  misc_feature   RB T-DNA repeat: right border repeat from nopaline C58 T-DNA
   5094..5465    +  CDS            HST (fragment): HSTC_ARATH - Also known as HPT2, VTE2-2. Experimental evidence at protein level: Swiss-Prot protein existence level 1. Involved in the synthesis of plastoquinone-9. Can use both homogentisic acid and 2,5-dihydroxyphenylacetic acid gamma-lactone as prenyl acceptors, and solanesyl diphosphate > farnesyl diphosphate > geranylgeranyl diphosphate >> phytyl diphosphate as prenyl donors. Do not catalyze the decardoxylation of homogentisate uncoupled from prenylation. From Arabidopsis thaliana (Mouse-ear cress).
   5617..5700    +  CDS            HST (fragment): HSTC_ARATH - Also known as HPT2, VTE2-2. Experimental evidence at protein level: Swiss-Prot protein existence level 1. Involved in the synthesis of plastoquinone-9. Can use both homogentisic acid and 2,5-dihydroxyphenylacetic acid gamma-lactone as prenyl acceptors, and solanesyl diphosphate > farnesyl diphosphate > geranylgeranyl diphosphate >> phytyl diphosphate as prenyl donors. Do not catalyze the decardoxylation of homogentisate uncoupled from prenylation. From Arabidopsis thaliana (Mouse-ear cress).
   5966..6040    +  CDS            HST (fragment): HSTC_ARATH - Also known as HPT2, VTE2-2. Experimental evidence at protein level: Swiss-Prot protein existence level 1. Involved in the synthesis of plastoquinone-9. Can use both homogentisic acid and 2,5-dihydroxyphenylacetic acid gamma-lactone as prenyl acceptors, and solanesyl diphosphate > farnesyl diphosphate > geranylgeranyl diphosphate >> phytyl diphosphate as prenyl donors. Do not catalyze the decardoxylation of homogentisate uncoupled from prenylation. From Arabidopsis thaliana (Mouse-ear cress).
   6851..8452    +  CDS            Cas9(N): N-terminal portion of Streptococcus pyogenes Cas9 (Zetsche et al., 2015)
   8453..10951   +  CDS            Cas9(C): C-terminal portion of Streptococcus pyogenes Cas9 (Zetsche et al., 2015)
  10952..10999   +  CDS            nucleoplasmin NLS: bipartite nuclear localization signal from nucleoplasmin
  11013..11261   +  terminator     HSP terminator: efficient transcription terminator from the Arabidopsis thaliana heat shock protein 18.2 gene (Nagaya et al., 2010)
  11502..11577   +  misc_RNA       gRNA scaffold: guide RNA scaffold for the Streptococcus pyogenes CRISPR/Cas9 system
  11855..11930   +  misc_RNA       gRNA scaffold: guide RNA scaffold for the Streptococcus pyogenes CRISPR/Cas9 system
  12304..12801   -  CDS            MSR4 (fragment): MSRA4_ARATH - Also known as PMSR, PMSR4. Experimental evidence at protein level: Swiss-Prot protein existence level 1. Catalyzes the reduction of methionine sulfoxide (MetSO) to methionine in proteins. Plays a protective role against oxidative stress by restoring activity to proteins that have been inactivated by methionine oxidation. Prevents the methionine sulfoxidation of the heat shock protein HSP21 and its subsequent inactivation. MSRA family specifically reduces the MetSO S-enantiomer. From Arabidopsis thaliana (Mouse-ear cress).
  13374..14090   +  CDS            OLEO2_BRANA: Experimental evidence at protein level: Swiss-Prot protein existence level 1. May have a structural role to stabilize the lipid body during desiccation of the seed by preventing coalescence of the oil. Probably interacts with both lipid and phospholipid moieties of lipid bodies. May also provide recognition signals for specific lipase anchorage in lipolysis during seedling growth. From Brassica napus (Rape).
  14091..14783   +  CDS            TagRFP: TagRFP is a basic (constitutively fluorescent) red fluorescent protein published in 2007, derived from Entacmaea quadricolor. It has very low acid sensitivity.
  15077..15101   -  misc_feature   LB T-DNA repeat: left border repeat from nopaline C58 T-DNA
  15479..16266   -  CDS            SmR (fragment): aminoglycoside adenylyltransferase (Murphy, 1985); aadA; confers resistance to spectinomycin and streptomycin
  16277..16333   -  CDS            GmR (fragment): gentamycin acetyltransferase; aacC1; confers resistance to gentamycin
  16509..16532   -  promoter       Pc promoter (fragment): intI1 (promoter lies within the coding sequence); class 1 integron promoter
>Addgene plasmid #238521 | pLII-CRISPR for CKA4 | addgene full sequence | sequence record 477173 | Addgene NGS Result
TGCCGTTCTTCCGATGAGCGTCAGACCCCGTAGAAAAGATCAAAGGATCTTCTTGAGATCCTTTTTTTCT
GCGCGTAATCTGCTGCTTGCAAACAAAAAAACCACCGCTACCAGCGGTGGTTTGTTTGCCGGATCAAGAG
CTACCAACTCTTTTTCCGAAGGTAACTGGCTTCAGCAGAGCGCAGATACCAAATACTGTCCTTCTAGTGT
AGCCGTAGTTAGGCCACCACTTCAAGAACTCTGTAGCACCGCCTACATACCTCGCTCTGCTAATCCTGTT
ACCAGTGGCTGCTGCCAGTGGCGATAAGTCGTGTCTTACCGGGTTGGACTCAAGACGATAGTTACCGGAT
AAGGCGCAGCGGTCGGGCTGAACGGGGGGTTCGTGCACACAGCCCAGCTTGGAGCGAACGACCTACACCG
AACTGAGATACCTACAGCGTGAGCTATGAGAAAGCGCCACGCTTCCCGAAGGGAGAAAGGCGGACAGGTA
TCCGGTAAGCGGCAGGGTCGGAACAGGAGAGCGCACGAGGGAGCTTCCAGGGGGAAACGCCTGGTATCTT
TATAGTCCTGTCGGGTTTCGCCACCTCTGACTTGAGCGTCGATTTTTGTGATGCTCGTCAGGGGGGCGGA
GCCTATGGAAAAACGCCAGCAACGCGGCCTTTTTACGGTTCCTGGCCTTTTGCTGGCCTTTTGCTCACAT
GTTCTTTCCTGCGTTATCCCCTGATTCTGTGGATAACCGTATTACCGCCTTTGAGTGAGCTGATACCGCT
CGCCGCAGCCGAACGACCGAGCGCAGCGAGTCAGTGAGCGAGGAAGCGGAAGAGCGCCTGATGCGGTATT
TTCTCCTTACGCATCTGTGCGGTATTTCACACCGCATATGGTGCACTCTCAGTACAATCTGCTCTGATGC
CGCATAGTTAAGCCAGTATACACTCCGCTATCGCTACGTGACTGGGTCATGGCTGCGCCCCGACACCCGC
CAACACCCGCTGACGCGCCCTGACGGGCTTGTCTGCTCCCGGCATCCGCTTACAGACAAGCTGTGACTGT
CTCCGGGAGCTGCATGTGTCAGAGGTTTTCACCGTCATCACCGAAACGCGCGAGGCAGGGTGCCTTGATG
TGGGCGCCGGCGGTCGAGTGGCGACGGCGCGGCTTGTCCGCGCCCTGGTAGATTGCCTGGCCGTAGGCCA
GCCATTTTTGAGCGGCCAGCGGCCGCGATAGGCCGACGCGAAGCGGCGGGGCGTAGGGAGCGCAGCGACC
GAAGGGTAGGCGCTTTTTGCAGCTCTTCGGCTGTGCGCTGGCCAGACAGTTATGCACAGGCCAGGCGGGT
TTTAAGAGTTTTAATAAGTTTTAAAGAGTTTTAGGCGGAAAAATCGCCTTTTTTCTCTTTTATATCAGTC
ACTTACATGTGTGACCGGTTCCCAATGTACGGCTTTGGGTTCCCAATGTACGGGTTCCGGTTCCCAATGT
ACGGCTTTGGGTTCCCAATGTACGTGCTATCCACAGGAAAGAGTCCTTTTCGACCTTTTTCCCCTGCTAG
GGCAATTTGCCCTAGCATCTGCTCCGTACATTAGGAACCGGCGGATGCTTCGCCCTCGATCAGGTTGCGG
TAGCGCATGACTAGGATCGGGCCAGCCTGCCCCGCCTCCTCCTTCAAATCGTACTCCGGCAGGTCATTTG
ACCCGATCAGCTTGCGCACGGTGAAACAGAACTTCTTGAACTCTCCGGCGCTGCCACTGCGTTCGTAGAT
CGTCTTGAACAACCATCTGGCTTCTGCCTTGCCTGCGGCGCGGCGTGCCAGGCGGTAGAGAAAACGGCCG
ATGCCGGGATCGATCAAAAAGTAATCGGGGTGAACCGTCAGCACGTCCGGGTTCTTGCCTTCTGTGATCT
CGCGGTACATCCAATCAGCTAGCTCGATCTCGATGTACTCCGGCCGCCCGGTTTCGCTCTTTACGATCTT
GTAGCGGCTAATCAAGGCTTCACCCTCGGATACCGTCACCAGGCGGCCGTTCTTGGCCTTCTTCGTACGC
TGCATGGCAACGTGCGTGGTGTTTAACCGAATGCAGGTTTCTACCAGGTCGTCTTTCTGCTTTCCGCCAT
CGGCTCGCCGGCAGAACTTGAGTACGTCCGCAACGTGTGGACGGAACACGCGGCCGGGCTTGTCTCCCTT
CCCTTCCCGGTATCGGTTCATGGATTCGGTTAGATGGGAAACCGCCATCAGTACCAGGTCGTAATCCCAC
ACACTGGCCATGCCGGCCGGCCCTGCGGAAACCTCTACGTGCCCGTCTGGAAGCTCGTAGCGGATCACCT
CGCCAGCTCGTCGGTCACGCTTCGACAGACGGAAAACGGCCACGTCCATGATGCTGCGACTATCGCGGGT
GCCCACGTCATAGAGCATCGGAACGAAAAAATCTGGTTGCTCGTCGCCCTTGGGCGGCTTCCTAATCGAC
GGCGCACCGGCTGCCGGCGGTTGCCGGGATTCTTTGCGGATTCGATCAGCGGCCGCTTGCCACGATTCAC
CGGGGCGTGCTTCTGCCTCGATGCGTTGCCGCTGGGCGGCCTGCGCGGCCTTCAACTTCTCCACCAGGTC
ATCACCCAGCGCCGCGCCGATTTGTACCGGGCCGGATGGTTTGCGACCGCTCACGCCGATTCCTCGGGCT
TGGGGGTTCCAGTGCCATTGCAGGGCCGGCAGGCAACCCAGCCGCTTACGCCTGGCCAACCGCCCGTTCC
TCCACACATGGGGCATTCCACGGCGTCGGTGCCTGGTTGTTCTTGATTTTCCATGCCGCCTCCTTTAGCC
GCTAAAATTCATCTACTCATTTATTCATTTGCTCATTTACTCTGGTAGCTGCGCGATGTATTCAGATAGC
AGCTCGGTAATGGTCTTGCCTTGGCGTACCGCGTACATCTTCAGCTTGGTGTGATCCTCCGCCGGCAACT
GAAAGTTGACCCGCTTCATGGCTGGCGTGTCTGCCAGGCTGGCCAACGTTGCAGCCTTGCTGCTGCGTGC
GCTCGGACGGCCGGCACTTAGCGTGTTTGTGCTTTTGCTCATTTTCTCTTTACCTCATTAACTCAAATGA
GTTTTGATTTAATTTCAGCGGCCAGCGCCTGGACCTCGCGGGCAGCGTCGCCCTCGGGTTCTGATTCAAG
AACGGTTGTGCCGGCGGCGGCAGTGCCTGGGTAGCTCACGCGCTGCGTGATACGGGACTCAAGAATGGGC
AGCTCGTACCCGGCCAGCGCCTCGGCAACCTCACCGCCGATGCGCGTGCCTTTGATCGCCCGCGACACGA
CAAAGGCCGCTTGTAGCCTTCCATCCGTGACCTCAATGCGCTGCTTAACCAGCTCCACCAGGTCGGCGGT
GGCCCATATGTCGTAAGGGCTTGGCTGCACCGGAATCAGCACGAAGTCGGCTGCCTTGATCGCGGACACA
GCCAAGTCCGCCGCCTGGGGCGCTCCGTCGATCACTACGAAGTCGCGCCGGCCGATGGCCTTCACGTCGC
GGTCAATCGTCGGGCGGTCGATGCCGACAACGGTTAGCGGTTGATCTTCCCGCACGGCCGCCCAATCGCG
GGCACTGCCCTGGGGATCGGAATCGACTAACAGAACATCGGCCCCGGCGAGTTGCAGGGCGCGGGCTAGA
TGGGTTGCGATGGTCGTCTTGCCTGACCCGCCTTTCTGGTTAAGTACAGCGATAACCTTCATGCGTTCCC
CTTGCGTATTTGTTTATTTACTCATCGCATCATATACGCAGCGACCGCATGACGCAAGCTGTTTTACTCA
AATACACATCACCTTTTTAGACGGCGGCGCTCGGTTTCTTCAGCGGCCAAGCTGGCCGGCCAGGCCGCCA
GCTTGGCATCAGACAAACCGGCCAGGATTTCATGCAGCCGCACGGTTGAGATGTGCGCGGGCGGCTCGAA
CACGTACCCGGCCGCGATCATCTCCGCCTCGATCTCTTCGGTAATGAAAAACGGTTCGTCCTGGCCGTCC
TGGTGCGGTTTCATGCTTGTTCCTCTTGGCGTTCATTCTCGGCGGCCGCCAGGGCGTCGGCCTCGGTCAA
TGCGTCCTCACGGAAGGCACCGCGCCGCCTGGCCTCGGTGGGCGTCACTTCCTCGCTGCGCTCAAGTGCG
CGGTACAGGGTCGAGCGATGCACGCCAAGCAGTGCAGCCGCCTCTTTCACGGTGCGGCCTTCCTGGTCGA
TCAGCTCGCGGGCGTGCGCGATCTGTGCCGGGGTGAGGGTAGGGCGGGGGCCAAACTTCACGCCTCGGGC
CTTGGCGGCCTCGCGCCCGCTCCGGGTGCGGTCGATGATTAGGGAACGCTCGAACTCGGCAATGCCGGCG
AACACGGTCAACACCATGCGGCCGGCCGGCGTGGTGGTGTCGGCCCACGGCTCTGCCAGGCTACGCAGGC
CCGCGCCGGCCTCCTGGATGCGCTCGGCAATGTCCAGTAGGTCGCGGGTGCTGCGGGCCAGGCGGTCTAG
CCTGGTCACTGTCACAACGTCGCCAGGGCGTAGGTGGTCAAGCATCCTGGCCAGCTCCGGGCGGTCGCGC
CTGGTGCCGGTGATCTTCTCGGAAAACAGCTTGGTGCAGCCGGCCGCGTGCAGTTCGGCCCGTTGGTTGG
TCAAGTCCTGGTCGTCGGTGCTGACGCGGGCATAGCCCAGCAGGCCAGCGGCGGCGCTCTTGTTCATGGC
GTAATGTCTCCGGTTCTAGTCGCAAGTATTCTACTTTATGCGACTAAAACACGCGACAAGAAAACGCCAG
GAAAAGGGCAGGGCGGCAGCCTGTCGCGTAACTTAGGACTTGTGCGACATGTCGTTTTCAGAAGAAGGCT
GCACTGAACGTCAGAAGCCGACTGCACTATAGCAGCGGAGGGGTTGGATCAAAGTACTTTGATCCCGAGG
GGAACCCTGTGGTTGGCATGCACATACAAATGGACGAACGGATAAACCTTTTCACGCCCTTTTAAATATC
CGATTATTCTAATAAACGCTCTTTTCTCTTAGGTTTACCCGCCAATATATCCTGTCAAACACTGATAGTT
TAAACCAGAGAAGACAACAGAGCGGATCCCTCAACTTTTGATTCGCTATTTGCAGTGCACCTGTGGCGTT
CATCACATCTTTTGTGACACTGTTTGCACTGGTCATTGCTATTACAAAGGACCTTCCTGATGTTGAAGGA
GATCGAAAGTAAGTAACTGCACGCATAACCATTTTCTTTCCGCTCTTTGGCTCAATCCATTTGACAGTCA
AAGACAATGTTTAACCAGCTCCGTTTGATATATTGTCTTTATGTGTTTGTTCAAGCATGTTTAGTTAATC
ATGCCTTTGATTGATCTTGAATAGGTTCCAAATATCAACCCTGGCAACAAAACTTGGAGTGAGAAACATT
GCATTCCTCGGTTCTGGACTTCTGCTAGTAAATTATGTTTCAGCCATATCACTAGCTTTCTACATGCCTC
AGGTGAATTCATCTATTTCCGTCTTAACTATTTCGGTTAATTAAAGCACGAACACCATTACTGCATGTAG
AAGCTTGATAAACTATCGCCACCAATTTATTTTTGTTGCGATATTGTTACTTTCCTCAGTATGCAGCTTT
GAAAAGACCAACCCTCTTATCCTTTAACAATGAACAGGTTTTTAGAGGTAGCTTGATGATTCCTGCACAT
GTGATCTTGGCTTCAGGCTTAATTTTCCAGGTAAAGCATTATGAGATACTCTTATATCTCTTACATACTT
TTGAGATAATGCACAAGAACTTCATAACTATATGCTTTAGTTTCTGCATTTGACACTGCCAAATTCATTA
ATCTCTAATATCTTTGTTGTTGATCTTTGGTAGACATGGGTACTAGAAAAAGCAAACTACACCAAGGTAA
AATACTTTTGTACAAACATAAACTCGTTATCACGGAACATCAATGGAGTGTATATCTAACGGAGTGTAGA
AACATTTGATTATTGCAGGAAGCTATCTCAGGATATTATCGGTTTATATGGAATCTCTTCTACGCAGAGT
ATCTGTTATTCCCCTTCCTCTAGCTTTCAATTTCATGGTGAGGATATGCAGTTTTCTTTGTATATCATTC
TTCTTCTTCTTTGTAGCTTGGAGTCAAAATCGGTTCCTTCATGTACATACATCAAGGATATGTCCTTCTG
AATTTTTATATCTTGCAATAAAAATGCTTGTACCAATTGAAACACCAGCTTTTTGAGTTCTATGATCACT
GACTTGGTTCTAACCAAAAAAAAAAAATGTTTAATTTACATATCTAAAAGTAGGTTTAGGGAAACCTAAA
CAGTAAAATATTTGTATATTATTCGAATTTCACTCATCATAAAAACTTAAATTGCACCATAAAATTTTGT
TTTACTATTAATGATGTAATTTGTGTAACTTAAGATAAAAATAATATTCCGTAAGTTAACCGGCTAAAAC
CACGTATAAACCAGGGAACCTGTTAAACCGGTTCTTTACTGGATAAAGAAATGAAAGCCCATGTAGACAG
CTCCATTAGAGCCCAAACCCTAAATTTCTCATCTATATAAAAGGAGTGACATTAGGGTTTTTGTTCGTCC
TCTTAAAGCTTCTCGTTTTCTCTGCCGTCTCTCTCATTCGCGCGACGCAAACGATCTTCAGGTGATCTTC
TTTCTCCAAATCCTCTCTCATAACTCTGATTTCGTACTTGTGTATTTGAGCTCACGCTCTGTTTCTCTCA
CCACAGCCCCATGGACTATAAGGACCACGACGGAGACTACAAGGATCATGATATTGATTACAAAGACGAT
GACGATAAGATGGCCCCAAAGAAGAAGCGGAAGGTCGGTATCCACGGAGTCCCAGCAGCCGACAAGAAGT
ACAGCATCGGCCTGGACATCGGCACCAACTCTGTGGGCTGGGCCGTGATCACCGACGAGTACAAGGTGCC
CAGCAAGAAATTCAAGGTGCTGGGCAACACCGACCGGCACAGCATCAAGAAGAACCTGATCGGAGCCCTG
CTGTTCGACAGCGGCGAAACAGCCGAGGCCACCCGGCTGAAGAGAACCGCCAGAAGAAGATACACCAGAC
GGAAGAACCGGATCTGCTATCTGCAAGAGATCTTCAGCAACGAGATGGCCAAGGTGGACGACAGCTTCTT
CCACAGACTGGAAGAGTCCTTCCTGGTGGAAGAGGATAAGAAGCACGAGCGGCACCCCATCTTCGGCAAC
ATCGTGGACGAGGTGGCCTACCACGAGAAGTACCCCACCATCTACCACCTGAGAAAGAAACTGGTGGACA
GCACCGACAAGGCCGACCTGCGGCTGATCTATCTGGCCCTGGCCCACATGATCAAGTTCCGGGGCCACTT
CCTGATCGAGGGCGACCTGAACCCCGACAACAGCGACGTGGACAAGCTGTTCATCCAGCTGGTGCAGACC
TACAACCAGCTGTTCGAGGAAAACCCCATCAACGCCAGCGGCGTGGACGCCAAGGCCATCCTGTCTGCCA
GACTGAGCAAGAGCAGACGGCTGGAAAATCTGATCGCCCAGCTGCCCGGCGAGAAGAAGAATGGCCTGTT
CGGAAACCTGATTGCCCTGAGCCTGGGCCTGACCCCCAACTTCAAGAGCAACTTCGACCTGGCCGAGGAT
GCCAAACTGCAGCTGAGCAAGGACACCTACGACGACGACCTGGACAACCTGCTGGCCCAGATCGGCGACC
AGTACGCCGACCTGTTTCTGGCCGCCAAGAACCTGTCCGACGCCATCCTGCTGAGCGACATCCTGAGAGT
GAACACCGAGATCACCAAGGCCCCCCTGAGCGCCTCTATGATCAAGAGATACGACGAGCACCACCAGGAC
CTGACCCTGCTGAAAGCTCTCGTGCGGCAGCAGCTGCCTGAGAAGTACAAAGAGATTTTCTTCGACCAGA
GCAAGAACGGCTACGCCGGCTACATTGACGGCGGAGCCAGCCAGGAAGAGTTCTACAAGTTCATCAAGCC
CATCCTGGAAAAGATGGACGGCACCGAGGAACTGCTCGTGAAGCTGAACAGAGAGGACCTGCTGCGGAAG
CAGCGGACCTTCGACAACGGCAGCATCCCCCACCAGATCCACCTGGGAGAGCTGCACGCCATTCTGCGGC
GGCAGGAAGATTTTTACCCATTCCTGAAGGACAACCGGGAAAAGATCGAGAAGATCCTGACCTTCCGCAT
CCCCTACTACGTGGGCCCTCTGGCCAGGGGAAACAGCAGATTCGCCTGGATGACCAGAAAGAGCGAGGAA
ACCATCACCCCCTGGAACTTCGAGGAAGTGGTGGACAAGGGCGCTTCCGCCCAGAGCTTCATCGAGCGGA
TGACCAACTTCGATAAGAACCTGCCCAACGAGAAGGTGCTGCCCAAGCACAGCCTGCTGTACGAGTACTT
CACCGTGTATAACGAGCTGACCAAAGTGAAATACGTGACCGAGGGAATGAGAAAGCCCGCCTTCCTGAGC
GGCGAGCAGAAAAAGGCCATCGTGGACCTGCTGTTCAAGACCAACCGGAAAGTGACCGTGAAGCAGCTGA
AAGAGGACTACTTCAAGAAAATCGAGTGCTTCGACTCCGTGGAAATCTCCGGCGTGGAAGATCGGTTCAA
CGCCTCCCTGGGCACATACCACGATCTGCTGAAAATTATCAAGGACAAGGACTTCCTGGACAATGAGGAA
AACGAGGACATTCTGGAAGATATCGTGCTGACCCTGACACTGTTTGAGGACAGAGAGATGATCGAGGAAC
GGCTGAAAACCTATGCCCACCTGTTCGACGACAAAGTGATGAAGCAGCTGAAGCGGCGGAGATACACCGG
CTGGGGCAGGCTGAGCCGGAAGCTGATCAACGGCATCCGGGACAAGCAGTCCGGCAAGACAATCCTGGAT
TTCCTGAAGTCCGACGGCTTCGCCAACAGAAACTTCATGCAGCTGATCCACGACGACAGCCTGACCTTTA
AAGAGGACATCCAGAAAGCCCAGGTGTCCGGCCAGGGCGATAGCCTGCACGAGCACATTGCCAATCTGGC
CGGCAGCCCCGCCATTAAGAAGGGCATCCTGCAGACAGTGAAGGTGGTGGACGAGCTCGTGAAAGTGATG
GGCCGGCACAAGCCCGAGAACATCGTGATCGAAATGGCCAGAGAGAACCAGACCACCCAGAAGGGACAGA
AGAACAGCCGCGAGAGAATGAAGCGGATCGAAGAGGGCATCAAAGAGCTGGGCAGCCAGATCCTGAAAGA
ACACCCCGTGGAAAACACCCAGCTGCAGAACGAGAAGCTGTACCTGTACTACCTGCAGAATGGGCGGGAT
ATGTACGTGGACCAGGAACTGGACATCAACCGGCTGTCCGACTACGATGTGGACCATATCGTGCCTCAGA
GCTTTCTGAAGGACGACTCCATCGACAACAAGGTGCTGACCAGAAGCGACAAGAACCGGGGCAAGAGCGA
CAACGTGCCCTCCGAAGAGGTCGTGAAGAAGATGAAGAACTACTGGCGGCAGCTGCTGAACGCCAAGCTG
ATTACCCAGAGAAAGTTCGACAATCTGACCAAGGCCGAGAGAGGCGGCCTGAGCGAACTGGATAAGGCCG
GCTTCATCAAGAGACAGCTGGTGGAAACCCGGCAGATCACAAAGCACGTGGCACAGATCCTGGACTCCCG
GATGAACACTAAGTACGACGAGAATGACAAGCTGATCCGGGAAGTGAAAGTGATCACCCTGAAGTCCAAG
CTGGTGTCCGATTTCCGGAAGGATTTCCAGTTTTACAAAGTGCGCGAGATCAACAACTACCACCACGCCC
ACGACGCCTACCTGAACGCCGTCGTGGGAACCGCCCTGATCAAAAAGTACCCTAAGCTGGAAAGCGAGTT
CGTGTACGGCGACTACAAGGTGTACGACGTGCGGAAGATGATCGCCAAGAGCGAGCAGGAAATCGGCAAG
GCTACCGCCAAGTACTTCTTCTACAGCAACATCATGAACTTTTTCAAGACCGAGATTACCCTGGCCAACG
GCGAGATCCGGAAGCGGCCTCTGATCGAGACAAACGGCGAAACCGGGGAGATCGTGTGGGATAAGGGCCG
GGATTTTGCCACCGTGCGGAAAGTGCTGAGCATGCCCCAAGTGAATATCGTGAAAAAGACCGAGGTGCAG
ACAGGCGGCTTCAGCAAAGAGTCTATCCTGCCCAAGAGGAACAGCGATAAGCTGATCGCCAGAAAGAAGG
ACTGGGACCCTAAGAAGTACGGCGGCTTCGACAGCCCCACCGTGGCCTATTCTGTGCTGGTGGTGGCCAA
AGTGGAAAAGGGCAAGTCCAAGAAACTGAAGAGTGTGAAAGAGCTGCTGGGGATCACCATCATGGAAAGA
AGCAGCTTCGAGAAGAATCCCATCGACTTTCTGGAAGCCAAGGGCTACAAAGAAGTGAAAAAGGACCTGA
TCATCAAGCTGCCTAAGTACTCCCTGTTCGAGCTGGAAAACGGCCGGAAGAGAATGCTGGCCTCTGCCGG
CGAACTGCAGAAGGGAAACGAACTGGCCCTGCCCTCCAAATATGTGAACTTCCTGTACCTGGCCAGCCAC
TATGAGAAGCTGAAGGGCTCCCCCGAGGATAATGAGCAGAAACAGCTGTTTGTGGAACAGCACAAGCACT
ACCTGGACGAGATCATCGAGCAGATCAGCGAGTTCTCCAAGAGAGTGATCCTGGCCGACGCTAATCTGGA
CAAAGTGCTGTCCGCCTACAACAAGCACCGGGATAAGCCCATCAGAGAGCAGGCCGAGAATATCATCCAC
CTGTTTACCCTGACCAATCTGGGAGCCCCTGCCGCCTTCAAGTACTTTGACACCACCATCGACCGGAAGA
GGTACACCAGCACCAAAGAGGTGCTGGACGCCACCCTGATCCACCAGAGCATCACCGGCCTGTACGAGAC
ACGGATCGACCTGTCTCAGCTGGGAGGCGACAAAAGGCCGGCGGCCACGAAAAAGGCCGGCCAGGCAAAA
AAGAAAAAGTAAAAGGGTGGGATATGAAGATGAAGATGAAATATTTGGTGTGTCAAATAAAAAGCTTGTG
TGCTTAAGTTTGTGTTTTTTTCTTGGCTTGTTGTGTTATGAATTTGTGGCTTTTTCTAATATTAAATGAA
TGTAAGATCTCATTATAATGAATAAACAAATGTTTCTATAATCCATTGTGAATGTTTTGTTGGATCTCTT
CTGCAGCATATAACTACTGTATGTGCTATGGTATGGACTATGGAATATGATTAAAGATAAGTCTGGAAGC
ACCGGGCATCTTCATTCTTAAGATATGAAGATAATCTTCAAAAGGCCCCTGGGAATCTGAAAGAAGAGAA
GCAGGCCCATTTATATGGGAAAGAACAATAGTATTTCTTATATAGGCCCATTTAAGTTGAAAACAATCTT
CAAAAGTCCCACATCGCTTAGATAAGAAAACGAAGCTGAGTTTATATACAGCTAGAGTCGAAGTAGTGAT
TGAGTCCCTTGCTGTTCAATGGTTTTAGAGCTAGAAATAGCAAGTTAAAATAAGGCTAGTCCGTTATCAA
CTTGAAAAAGTGGCACCGAGTCGGTGCTTTTTTTTACTGTCGAGTAAAGGGCTAAGACCTAAGCTAGCCT
AGAATCGGGCATCTTCATTCTTAAGATATGAAGATAATCTTCAAAAGGCCCCTGGGAATCTGAAAGAAGA
GAAGCAGGCCCATTTATATGGGAAAGAACAATAGTATTTCTTATATAGGCCCATTTAAGTTGAAAACAAT
CTTCAAAAGTCCCACATCGCTTAGATAAGAAAACGAAGCTGAGTTTATATACAGCTAGAGTCGAAGTAGT
GATTGTTGTACCTCAGGAACTGCTGTTTTAGAGCTAGAAATAGCAAGTTAAAATAAGGCTAGTCCGTTAT
CAACTTGAAAAAGTGGCACCGAGTCGGTGCTTTTTTTTACTGTCGAGTATGAGGTATGTAGGTATAGTAA
CATGAACAAGAACAGACTCAAGTACAAGATCGCATACGAAAATGGAAATGGCAATGTCACTTCCACATAA
TCAAACACGAATCCTCATATCAACAAGGCCTGAGATTCTAACTAGCTCATAACAACTTAGCCAATAGTTA
CTTGAGACTACCAAATGTATGTAGAACTAAAGACTAAGGGACAGAGAGTTCGTCTAAACAGGTGAATCTA
GTCGTTGTTATCTAATAAACAATTCAGCCCCAAATGCAGAACACACATAGAGCTCTCTATTGATTCAAAT
TACGATCTGATACTGATAACGTCTAGATTTTTAGGGTTAAAGCAATCAATCACCTGACGATTCAAGGTGG
TTGGATCATGACGATTCCAGAAAACATCAAGCAAGCTCTCAAAGCTACACTCTTTGGGATCATACTGAAC
TCTAACAACCTCGTTATGTCCCGTAGTGCCAGTACAGACATCCTCGTAACTCGGATTGTGCACGATGCCA
TGGCTATACCCAACCTCGGTCTTGGTCACACCAGGAACTCTCTGGTAAGCTAGCTCCACTCCCCAGAAAC
AACCGGCGCCAAATTGCGCGAATTGCTGACCTGATGACGGAACATCATCGTCGGGTCCTTGGGCGATTGC
GGCGGAAGATGGGTCAGCTTGGGCTTGAGGACGAGAGCCGAATCCGAGTCTGTTGAAAAGGTTGTTCATT
GGGGATTTGTATACGGAGATTGGTCGTCGAGAGGTTTGAGGGAAAGGACAAATGGGTTTGGCTCTGGAGA
AAGAGAGTGCGGCTTTAGAGAGAGAATTGAGAGGTTTAGAGAGAGATGCGGCGGCGATGAGCGTGCCGAG
GAGAGACGACGAGGACCTGCATTATCAAAGCAGTGACGTGGTGAAATTTGGAACTTTTAAGAGGCAGATA
GATTTATTATTTGTATCCATTTTCTTCATTGTTCTAGAATGTCGCGGAACAAATTTTAAAACTAAATCCT
AAATTTTTCTAATTTTGTTGCCAATAGTGGATATGTGGGCCGTATAGAAGGAATCTATTGAAGGCTCAAA
CCCATACTGACGAGCCCAAAGGTTCGTTTTGCGTTTTATGTTTCGGTTCGATGCCAACGCCACATTCTGA
GCTAGGCAAAAAACAAACGTGTCTTTGAATAGACTCCTCTCGTTAACACATGCAGCGGCTGCATGGTGAC
GCCATTAACACGTGGCCTACAATTGCATGATGTCTCCATTGACACGTGACTTCTCGTCTCCTTTCTTAAT
ATATCTAACAAACACTCCTACCTCTTCCAAAATATATACACATCTTTTTGATCAATCTCTCATTCAAAAT
CTCATTCTCTCTAGTAAACAAGAACAAAAAAATGGCGGATACAGCTAGAGGAACCCATCACGATATCATC
GGCAGGGACCAGTACCCGATGATGGGCCGTGACCGTGACCAGTACCAGATGTCCGGACGAGGATCTGACT
ACTCCAAGTCTAGGCAGATTGCTAAAGCTGCAACTGCTGTCACAGCTGGTGGTTCCCTCCTTGTTCTCTC
CAGCCTTACCCTTGTTGGAACTGTCATAGCTTTGACTGTTGCAACACCTCTGCTCGTTATCTTCAGCCCA
ATCCTTGTCCCGGCTCTCATCACAGTTGCACTCCTCATCACCGGTTTTCTTTCCTCTGGAGGGTTTGGCA
TTGCCGCTATAACCGTTTTCTCTTGGATTTACAAGTAAGCACACATTTATCATCTTACTTCATAATTTTG
TGCAATATGTGCATGCATGTGTTGAGCCAGTAGCTTTGGATCAATTTTTTTGGTCGAATAACAAATGTAA
CAATAAGAAATTGCAAATTCTAGGGAACATTTGGTTAACTAAATACGAAATTTGACCTAGCTAGCTTGAA
TGTGTCTGTGTATATCATCTATATAGGTAAAATGCTTGGTATGATACCTATTGATTGTGAATAGGTACGC
AACGGGAGAGCACCCACAGGGATCAGACAAGTTGGACAGTGCAAGGATGAAGTTGGGAAGCAAAGCTCAG
GATCTGAAAGACAGAGCTCAGTACTACGGACAGCAACATACTGGTGGGGAACATGACCGTGACCGTACTC
GTGGTGGCCAGCACACTACTATGAGCGAGCTGATTAAGGAGAACATGCACATGAAGCTGTACATGGAGGG
CACCGTGAACAACCACCACTTCAAGTGCACATCCGAGGGCGAAGGCAAGCCCTACGAGGGCACCCAGACC
ATGAGAATCAAGGTGGTCGAGGGCGGCCCTCTCCCCTTCGCCTTCGACATCCTGGCTACCAGCTTCATGT
ACGGCAGCAGAACCTTCATCAACCACACCCAGGGCATCCCCGACTTCTTTAAGCAGTCCTTCCCTGAGGG
CTTCACATGGGAGAGAGTCACCACATACGAGGACGGAGGTGTGCTGACCGCTACTCAGGACACCAGCCTC
CAGGACGGCTGCCTCATCTACAACGTCAAGATCAGAGGGGTGAACTTCCCATCCAACGGCCCTGTGATGC
AGAAGAAAACACTCGGCTGGGAAGCCAACACCGAGATGCTGTATCCAGCTGACGGAGGACTGGAAGGCAG
AAGCGACATGGCCCTGAAGCTCGTGGGCGGGGGCCACCTGATCTGCAACTTCAAGACCACATACAGATCC
AAGAAACCCGCTAAGAACCTCAAGATGCCCGGCGTCTACTATGTGGACCACAGACTGGAAAGAATCAAGG
AGGCCGACAAAGAAACCTACGTCGAGCAGCACGAGGTGGCTGTGGCCAGATACTGCGACCTCCCTAGCAA
ACTGGGGCACAAGTGATTAGAGTTTTTCAGATCCGCGTTTGTGTTTTCTGGGTTTCTCACTTAAGCGTCT
GCGTTTTACTTTTGTATTGGGTTTGGCGTTTAGTAGTTTGCGGTAGCGTTCTTGTTATGTGTAATTACGC
TTTTTCTTCTTGCTTCAGCAGTTTCGGTTGAAATATAAATCGAATCAAGTTTCACTTTATCAGCGTTGTT
TTAAATTTTGGCATTAAATTGGTGAAAATTGCTTCAATTTTGTATCTAAATAGAAGTGTCCTCATTGTCT
TCCGTAATCCGTCTAAGCGTCAATTTGTTTACACCACAATATATCCTGCCACCAGCCAGCCAACAGCTCC
CCGACCGGCAGCTCGGCACAAAATCACCACTCGATACAGGCAGCCCATCAGTCCGGGACGGCGTCAGCGG
GAGAGCCGTTGTAAGGCGGCAGACTTTGCTCATGTTACCGGCAGAAGATCCTTTGATCTTTTCTACGGGG
TCTGACGCTCAGTGGAACGAAAACTCACGTTAAGGGATTTTGGTCATGCATGATATATCTCCCAATTTGT
GTAGGGCTTATTATGCACGCTTAAAAATAATAAAAGCAGACTTGACCTGATAGTTTGGCTGTGAGCAATT
ATGTGCTTAGTGCATCTAACGCTTGAGTTAAGCCGCGCCGCGAAGCGGCGTCGGCTTGAACGAATTTCTA
GCTAGACATTATTTGCCGACTACCTTGGTGATCTCGCCTTTCACGTAGTGGACAAATTCTTCCAACTGAT
CTGCGCGCGAGGCCAAGCGATCTTCTTCTTGTCCAAGATAAGCCTGTCTAGCTTCAAGTATGACGGGCTG
ATACTGGGCCGGCAGGCGCTCCATTGCCCAGTCGGCAGCGACATCCTTCGGCGCGATTTTGCCGGTTACT
GCGCTGTACCAAATGCGGGACAACGTAAGCACTACATTTCGCTCATCGCCAGCCCAGTCGGGCGGCGAGT
TCCATAGCGTTAAGGTTTCATTTAGCGCCTCAAATAGATCCTGTTCAGGAACCGGATCAAAGAGTTCCTC
CGCCGCTGGACCTACCAAGGCAACGCTATGTTCTCTTGCTTTTGTCAGCAAGATAGCCAGATCAATGTCG
ATCGTGGCTGGCTCGAAGATACCTGCAAGAATGTCATTGCGCTGCCATTCTCCAAATTGCAGTTCGCGCT
TAGCTGGATAACGCCACGGAATGATGTCGTCGTGCACAACAATGGTGACTTCTACAGCGCGGAGAATCTC
GCTCTCTCCAGGGGAAGCCGAAGTTTCCAAAAGGTCGTTGATCAAAGCTCGCCGCGTTGTTTCATCAAGC
CTTACGGTCACCGTAACCAGCAAATCAATATCACTGTGTGGCTTCAGGCCGCCATCCACTGCGGAGCCGT
ACAAATGTACGGCCAGCAACGTCGGTTCGAGATGGCGCTCGATGACGCCAACTACCTCTGATAGTTGAGT
CGATACTTCGGCGATCACCGCTTCCCCCATGATGTTTAACTTTGTTTTAGGGCGACTGCCCTGCTGCGTA
ACATCGTTGCTGCTCCATAACATCAAACATCGACCCACGGCGTAACGCGCTTGCTGCTTGGATGCCCGAG
GCATAGACTGTACCCCAAAAAAACAGTCATAACAAGCCATGAAAACCGCCACTGCGCCGTTACCACCGCT
GCGTTCGGTCAAGGTTCTGGACCAGTTGCGTGAGCGCATACGCTACTTGCATTACAGCTTACGAACCGAA
CAGGCTTATGTCCACTGGGTTCGTGCCCGAATTGATCACAGGCAGCAACGCTCTGTCATCGTTACAATCA
ACATGCTACCCTCCGCGAGATCATCCGTGTTTCAAACCCGGCAGCTTAGT
